Addgene plasmid #56536: Clover2-H2B-6
Purpose: Localization: Nucleus/Histones, Excitation: 505, Emission: 515
Depositing lab: Michael Davidson. Depositing organization: Florida State University, Tallahassee.
Backbone
  Vector backbone: Clover2
  Backbone size w/o insert (bp): 4750
  Vector type: Mammalian Expression
  Selectable markers: Neomycin (select with G418)
Growth in bacteria
  Bacterial resistance: Kanamycin, 50 μg/mL
  Growth temperature: 37°C
  Growth strain: DH5alpha
  Copy number: High Copy
Gene/Insert
  Gene/Insert name: H2B (alt names: Human Histone H2B; NM_021058.3)
  Species: H. sapiens (human)
  Mutation: D26G and V119I in H2B
  Entrez Gene: H2BC11 (a.k.a. H2B/r, H2BFR, H2BJ, HIST1H2BJ)
  Promoter: CMV
  Tag / fusion protein: Clover2 (C terminal on backbone)
  Cloning method: Unknown
  Sequencing primers: 5′ CMV-F; 3′ SV40pA-R
Terms and licenses: Academic/Nonprofit Terms; Industry Terms
Depositor comments: . Excitation = 505; Emission = 515
How to cite: Clover2-H2B-6 was a gift from Michael Davidson (Addgene plasmid # 56536 ; http://n2t.net/addgene:56536 ; RRID:Addgene_56536)
