[The description below was written by a language model from this plasmid's Addgene catalogue record and pLannotate feature annotations shown in this document.]
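Description:
Clover2-H2B-6 is a mammalian expression plasmid that produces human histone H2B (HIST1H2BJ/H2BC11) fused at its C terminus to the green-yellow fluorescent protein Clover2, giving a marker for chromatin and the nucleus. The sequenced record is about 5.1 kb. It is built on a Clover2 backbone with the layout of an N1-type fluorescent protein vector. The CMV immediate early enhancer and promoter are followed by a remnant of the multiple cloning site, then the H2B coding sequence, a short linker, and the Clover2 coding sequence, which the annotation labels as the monomeric, mammalian codon-optimized mClover2. The transcript ends at an SV40 polyadenylation signal. The H2B insert carries two recorded substitutions, D26G and V119I. The short "large T antigen" fragment annotated just after the fluorescent protein probably reflects SV40-derived sequence around the polyadenylation region rather than an intended coding element.

The plasmid replicates in bacteria at high copy from a ColE1/pUC-type origin and also contains an f1 origin for single-stranded DNA production. A single Tn5 aminoglycoside phosphotransferase gene (NeoR/KanR) serves as the marker in both hosts. A bacterial promoter drives it for kanamycin selection in E. coli, and the SV40 enhancer/early promoter drives it for G418 selection of stable mammalian lines, with an HSV TK polyadenylation signal downstream. The small ble and bGH poly(A) fragments are likely incidental annotation hits.

The fusion is incorporated into nucleosomes, so it is typically used in live or fixed cells to visualize nuclei, chromatin organization and mitotic chromosomes. Excitation is recorded at 505 nm and emission at 515 nm.
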