Features (pLannotate 1.2.2; 15 found; start..end, strand, type, name):
     81..384     +  enhancer       CMV enhancer: human cytomegalovirus immediate early enhancer
    385..588     +  promoter       CMV promoter: human cytomegalovirus (CMV) immediate early promoter
    611..672     +  misc_feature   MCS (fragment): multiple cloning site
    677..1054    +  CDS            H2B: human histone H2B; HIST1H2BJ
   1073..1792    +  CDS            mClover2: monomeric derivative of the bright green-yellow fluorescent protein Clover mammalian codon-optimized
   1808..1891    +  CDS            large T antigen (fragment): large T antigen from SV40 (simian virus 40)
   1914..2035    +  polyA_signal   SV40 poly(A) signal: SV40 polyadenylation signal
   2069..2497    -  rep_origin     f1 ori (sequence partly withheld): f1 bacteriophage origin of replication; arrow indicates direction of (+) strand synthesis
   2524..2628    +  promoter       AmpR promoter: bla
   2630..2987    +  promoter       SV40 promoter: SV40 enhancer and early promoter
   3022..3816    +  CDS            NeoR/KanR: aminoglycoside phosphotransferase from Tn5; aph(3')-II (or nptII); confers resistance to neomycin, kanamycin, and G418 (Geneticin®)
   3837..3989    +  CDS            ble (fragment): BLE_KLEPN - Experimental evidence at protein level: Swiss-Prot protein existence level 1. Binding protein with a strong affinity to the bleomycin family of antibiotics. Binds to CL990; an antimitotic-antibiotic compound. From Klebsiella pneumoniae.
   4048..4095    +  polyA_signal   HSV TK poly(A) signal: herpes simplex virus thymidine kinase polyadenylation signal (Cole and Stacy, 1985)
   4186..4202    -  polyA_signal   bGH poly(A) signal (fragment): bovine growth hormone polyadenylation signal
   4424..5012    +  rep_origin     ori: high-copy-number ColE1/pMB1/pBR322/pUC origin of replication
>Addgene plasmid #56536 | Clover2-H2B-6 | addgene full sequence | sequence record 269078 | Addgene NGS Result
ACCGTATTACCGCCATGCATTAGTTATTAATAGTAATCAATTACGGGGTCATTAGTTCATAGCCCATATA
TGGAGTTCCGCGTTACATAACTTACGGTAAATGGCCCGCCTGGCTGACCGCCCAACGACCCCCGCCCATT
GACGTCAATAATGACGTATGTTCCCATAGTAACGCCAATAGGGACTTTCCATTGACGTCAATGGGTGGAG
TATTTACGGTAAACTGCCCACTTGGCAGTACATCAAGTGTATCATATGCCAAGTACGCCCCCTATTGACG
TCAATGACGGTAAATGGCCCGCCTGGCATTATGCCCAGTACATGACCTTATGGGACTTTCCTACTTGGCA
GTACATCTACGTATTAGTCATCGCTATTACCATGGTGATGCGGTTTTGGCAGTACATCAATGGGCGTGGA
TAGCGGTTTGACTCACGGGGATTTCCAAGTCTCCACCCCATTGACGTCAATGGGAGTTTGTTTTGGCACC
AAAATCAACGGGACTTTCCAAAATGTCGTAACAACTCCGCCCCATTGACGCAAATGGGCGGTAGGCGTGT
ACGGTGGGAGGTCTATATAAGCAGAGCTGGTTTAGTGAACCGTCAGATCCGCTAGCGCTACCGGACTCAG
ATCTCGAGCTCAAGCTTCGAATTCTGCAGTCGACGGTACCGCCACCATGCCAGAGCCAGCGAAGTCTGCT
CCCGCCCCGAAAAAGGGCTCCAAGAAGGCGGTGACTAAGGCGCAGAAGAAAGGCGGCAAGAAGCGCAAGC
GCAGCCGCAAGGAGAGCTATTCCATCTATGTGTACAAGGTTCTGAAGCAGGTCCACCCTGACACCGGCAT
TTCGTCCAAGGCCATGGGCATCATGAATTCGTTTGTGAACGACATTTTCGAGCGCATCGCAGGTGAGGCT
TCCCGCCTGGCGCATTACAACAAGCGCTCGACCATCACCTCCAGGGAGATCCAGACGGCCGTGCGCCTGC
TGCTGCCTGGGGAGTTGGCCAAGCACGCCGTGTCCGAGGGTACTAAGGCCATCACCAAGTACACCAGCGC
TAAGGATCCACCGGTCGCCACCATGGTGAGCAAGGGCGAGGAGCTGTTCACCGGGGTGGTGCCCATCCTG
GTCGAGCTGGACGGCGACGTAAACGGCCACAAGTTCAGCGTCCGCGGCGAGGGCGAGGGCGATGCCACCA
ACGGCAAGCTGACCCTGAAGTTCATCTGCACCACCGGCAAGCTGCCCGTGCCCTGGCCCACCCTCGTGAC
CACCTTCGGCTACGGCGTGGCCTGCTTCAGCCGCTACCCCGACCACATGAAGCAGCACGACTTCTTCAAG
TCCGCCATGCCCGAAGGCTACGTCCAGGAGCGCACCATCTCTTTCAAGGACGACGGTACCTACAAGACCC
GCGCCGAGGTGAAGTTCGAGGGCGACACCCTGGTGAACCGCATCGAGCTGAAGGGCATCGACTTCAAGGA
GGACGGCAACATCCTGGGGCACAAGCTGGAGTACAACTTCAACAGCCACTACGTCTATATCACGGCCGAC
AAGCAGAAGAACAGCATCAAGGCTAACTTCAAGATCCGCCACAACGTTGAGGACGGCAGCGTGCAGCTCG
CCGACCACTACCAGCAGAACACCCCCATCGGCGACGGCCCCGTGCTGCTGCCCGACAACCACTACCTGAG
CCATCAGTCCGCCCTGAGCAAAGACCCCAACGAGAAGCGCGATCACATGGTCCTGCTGGAGTTCGTGACC
GCCGCCGGGATCACTCTCGGCATGGACGAGCTGTACAAGTAAGCGGCCGCGACTCTAGATCATAATCAGC
CATACCACATTTGTAGAGGTTTTACTTGCTTTAAAAAACCTCCCACACCTCCCCCTGAACCTGAAACATA
AAATGAATGCAATTGTTGTTGTTAACTTGTTTATTGCAGCTTATAATGGTTACAAATAAAGCAATAGCAT
CACAAATTTCACAAATAAAGCATTTTTTTCACTGCATTCTAGTTGTGGTTTGTCCAAACTCATCAATGTA
TCTTAAGGCGTAAATTGTAAGCGTTAATATTTTGTTAAAATTCGCGTTAAATTTTTGTTAAATCAGCTCA
TTTTTTAACCAATAGGCCGAAATCGGCAAAATCCCTTATAAATCAAAAGAATAGACCGAGATAGGGT
[37 nt withheld, positions 2168-2204]
AAAGAACGTGGACTCCAACGTCAAAGG
[49 nt withheld, positions 2232-2280]
T
[91 nt withheld, positions 2282-2372]
G
[124 nt withheld, positions 2374-2497]
CAGGTGGCACTTTTCGGGGAAATGTGCGCGGAACCCCTATTTGTTTATTTTTCTAAATACATTCAAATAT
GTATCCGCTCATGAGACAATAACCCTGATAAATGCTTCAATAATATTGAAAAAGGAAGAGTCCTGAGGCG
GAAAGAACCAGCTGTGGAATGTGTGTCAGTTAGGGTGTGGAAAGTCCCCAGGCTCCCCAGCAGGCAGAAG
TATGCAAAGCATGCATCTCAATTAGTCAGCAACCAGGTGTGGAAAGTCCCCAGGCTCCCCAGCAGGCAGA
AGTATGCAAAGCATGCATCTCAATTAGTCAGCAACCATAGTCCCGCCCCTAACTCCGCCCATCCCGCCCC
TAACTCCGCCCAGTTCCGCCCATTCTCCGCCCCATGGCTGACTAATTTTTTTTATTTATGCAGAGGCCGA
GGCCGCCTCGGCCTCTGAGCTATTCCAGAAGTAGTGAGGAGGCTTTTTTGGAGGCCTAGGCTTTTGCAAA
GATCGATCAAGAGACAGGATGAGGATCGTTTCGCATGATTGAACAAGATGGATTGCACGCAGGTTCTCCG
GCCGCTTGGGTGGAGAGGCTATTCGGCTATGACTGGGCACAACAGACAATCGGCTGCTCTGATGCCGCCG
TGTTCCGGCTGTCAGCGCAGGGGCGCCCGGTTCTTTTTGTCAAGACCGACCTGTCCGGTGCCCTGAATGA
ACTGCAAGACGAGGCAGCGCGGCTATCGTGGCTGGCCACGACGGGCGTTCCTTGCGCAGCTGTGCTCGAC
GTTGTCACTGAAGCGGGAAGGGACTGGCTGCTATTGGGCGAAGTGCCGGGGCAGGATCTCCTGTCATCTC
ACCTTGCTCCTGCCGAGAAAGTATCCATCATGGCTGATGCAATGCGGCGGCTGCATACGCTTGATCCGGC
TACCTGCCCATTCGACCACCAAGCGAAACATCGCATCGAGCGAGCACGTACTCGGATGGAAGCCGGTCTT
GTCGATCAGGATGATCTGGACGAAGAGCATCAGGGGCTCGCGCCAGCCGAACTGTTCGCCAGGCTCAAGG
CGAGCATGCCCGACGGCGAGGATCTCGTCGTGACCCATGGCGATGCCTGCTTGCCGAATATCATGGTGGA
AAATGGCCGCTTTTCTGGATTCATCGACTGTGGCCGGCTGGGTGTGGCGGACCGCTATCAGGACATAGCG
TTGGCTACCCGTGATATTGCTGAAGAGCTTGGCGGCGAATGGGCTGACCGCTTCCTCGTGCTTTACGGTA
TCGCCGCTCCCGATTCGCAGCGCATCGCCTTCTATCGCCTTCTTGACGAGTTCTTCTGAGCGGGACTCTG
GGGTTCGAAATGACCGACCAAGCGACGCCCAACCTGCCATCACGAGATTTCGATTCCACCGCCGCCTTCT
ATGAAAGGTTGGGCTTCGGAATCGTTTTCCGGGACGCCGGCTGGATGATCCTCCAGCGCGGGGATCTCAT
GCTGGAGTTCTTCGCCCACCCTAGGGGGAGGCTAACTGAAACACGGAAGGAGACAATACCGGAAGGAACC
CGCGCTATGACGGCAATAAAAAGACAGAATAAAACGCACGGTGTTGGGTCGTTTGTTCATAAACGCGGGG
TTCGGTCCCAGGGCTGGCACTCTGTCGATACCCCACCGAGACCCCATTGGGGCCAATACGCCCGCGTTTC
TTCCTTTTCCCCACCCCACCCCCCAAGTTCGGGTGAAGGCCCAGGGCTCGCAGCCAACGTCGGGGCGGCA
GGCCCTGCCATAGCCTCAGGTTACTCATATATACTTTAGATTGATTTAAAACTTCATTTTTAATTTAAAA
GGATCTAGGTGAAGATCCTTTTTGATAATCTCATGACCAAAATCCCTTAACGTGAGTTTTCGTTCCACTG
AGCGTCAGACCCCGTAGAAAAGATCAAAGGATCTTCTTGAGATCCTTTTTTTCTGCGCGTAATCTGCTGC
TTGCAAACAAAAAAACCACCGCTACCAGCGGTGGTTTGTTTGCCGGATCAAGAGCTACCAACTCTTTTTC
CGAAGGTAACTGGCTTCAGCAGAGCGCAGATACCAAATACTGTTCTTCTAGTGTAGCCGTAGTTAGGCCA
CCACTTCAAGAACTCTGTAGCACCGCCTACATACCTCGCTCTGCTAATCCTGTTACCAGTGGCTGCTGCC
AGTGGCGATAAGTCGTGTCTTACCGGGTTGGACTCAAGACGATAGTTACCGGATAAGGCGCAGCGGTCGG
GCTGAACGGGGGGTTCGTGCACACAGCCCAGCTTGGAGCGAACGACCTACACCGAACTGAGATACCTACA
GCGTGAGCTATGAGAAAGCGCCACGCTTCCCGAAGGGAGAAAGGCGGACAGGTATCCGGTAAGCGGCAGG
GTCGGAACAGGAGAGCGCACGAGGGAGCTTCCAGGGGGAAACGCCTGGTATCTTTATAGTCCTGTCGGGT
TTCGCCACCTCTGACTTGAGCGTCGATTTTTGTGATGCTCGTCAGGGGGGCGGAGCCTATGGAAAAACGC
CAGCAACGCGGCCTTTTTACGGTTCCTGGCCTTTTGCTGGCCTTTTGCTCACATGTTCTTTCCTGCGTTA
TCCCCTGATTCTGTGGATA
